>Addgene plasmid #190124 | pMB2-C | addgene full sequence | sequence record 379793 | Addgene NGS Result
GGTCTCAGGACATCTAGAGACGCAATACGCAAACCGCCTCTCCCCGCGCGTTGGCCGATTCATTAATGCA
GCTGGCACGACAGGTTTCCCGACTGGAAAGCGGGCAGTGAGCGCAACGCAATTAATGTGAGTTAGCTCAC
TCATTAGGCACCCCAGGCTTTACACTTTATGCTTCCGGCTCGTATGTTGTGTGGAATTGTGAGCGGATAA
CAATTTCACACATACTAGAGAAAGAGGAGAAATACTAGATGGCTTCCTCCGAAGACGTTATCAAAGAGTT
CATGCGTTTCAAAGTTCGTATGGAAGGTTCCGTTAACGGTCACGAGTTCGAAATCGAAGGTGAAGGTGAA
GGTCGTCCGTACGAAGGTACCCAGACCGCTAAACTGAAAGTTACCAAAGGTGGTCCGCTGCCGTTCGCTT
GGGACATCCTGTCCCCGCAGTTCCAGTACGGTTCCAAAGCTTACGTTAAACACCCGGCTGACATCCCGGA
CTACCTGAAACTGTCCTTCCCGGAAGGTTTCAAATGGGAACGTGTTATGAACTTCGAAGACGGTGGTGTT
GTTACCGTTACCCAGGACTCCTCCCTGCAAGACGGTGAGTTCATCTACAAAGTTAAACTGCGTGGTACCA
ACTTCCCGTCCGACGGTCCGGTTATGCAGAAAAAAACCATGGGTTGGGAAGCTTCCACCGAACGTATGTA
CCCGGAAGACGGTGCTCTGAAAGGTGAAATCAAAATGCGTCTGAAACTGAAAGACGGTGGTCACTACGAC
GCTGAAGTTAAAACCACCTACATGGCTAAAAAACCGGTTCAGCTGCCGGGTGCTTACAAAACCGACATCA
AACTGGACATCACCTCCCACAACGAAGACTACACCATCGTTGAACAGTACGAACGTGCTGAAGGTCGTCA
CTCCACCGGTGCTTAATAACGCTGATAGTGCTAGTGTAGATCGCTACTAGAGCCAGGCATCAAATAAAAC
GAAAGGCTCAGTCGAAAGACTGGGCCTTTCGTTTTATCTGTTGTTTGTCGGTGAACGCTCTCTACTAGAG
TCACACTGGCTCACCTTCGGGTGGGCCTTTCTGCGTTTATACGTCTCATTAGTCGAAGAGACCCTGCAGT
TGCAAGACAATATCGACCGCTTGCAGCTTGATAAAGTGATCAAAGAGGGACGAGCAGCTACAGCACTGCT
AAGGGAGATCGGAGAGCCACTGCCGCCACCAGTGAAAGTGAAAACAGGTTGGTTTAGTGCTGATTATTAC
GGCTTTGAGGACATGCTCACACGTTGGGATAATGATCAATCTAGCCTTTCCATTTATCACAGAGAGATAA
AAGAGGAGCAACAGGAACAGCAACGAAAACAACAGCAGATAGAAAGAGAAACTAAACAAAAACAGGAAGA
TGACAAAAAGAAACGGCAGGACTATGAAAGATATTTATCAAAATACGGCTATGTCAAAGATGCTGAGTAT
GACCATATCAGCGACCATGTTGCTTCAGACATTTCCATGTTTACACGTCTTCAGGCGCAGGCATGGGCAA
GTAACGATATGCAAGAGTACATAAGGTGTTCAAAGCAAAAATACGAGCAGATCAGCGACAGAATAGCCTA
TGAGCGTGACTTGAAAAAAATCGGGCAATTGAGCCGTATCCTGGATAAAGACAGACAGGCACTTGCTGAT
ATTTTACCGCAGTTGATGCCTTACTATGAGCAGATGCAACAGGCTGTTAATAAACGGAAAATTTTACTTG
AGAATGAGCGACAGCCATCATTTAAACCACGTTATGACCAAGAACAGCCTAAGCCGAAAAAAGACAATGA
CCTAACTTTTTAATGTGTTACAATAGCATTCAAATGTAACACATTGGAGTGAAAAACATGACAGAAGCGA
CTTTTACCTTTCGGGTAGACCATGACCTAAAGCAAGAATTTTCAAGCCTTGCTAAGACTGTTGATCGGTC
GGGGGCGCAGCTAATCCGTGACTTCATGCGTGACTTTGTTAAGAAGCAACAGGAAGCCGCAGACTATGAC
AAATGGTTCAAGCAGCAGGTACAGATCGGCTTAAATGAAGCCAATGCAGGCAAGTTGATTCCACATGAGG
ACGTAAAGGCAGAGTTTGCCGCTAGACGTGCTGCAACATTGGCGAAACTGGCAGCGAAGAATGAAGATTG
AGTGGACTGAAACAGCTCGCCAAGATCGTAGAAATATCTATGATTATCTTGAAGAACGCAACCCTATAGC
AGCTATTGAAATTGATGATTTAATTGAAGAAAAGACAGATTTACTTGTTGATAATCGACTGATGGGGCGC
ACAGGCAGACAGAAAGATACTAGGGAGTTAGTGATACATCCGCATTATGTGGTTGTATATGACATCACTG
ATATAATACGGATACTCAGAGTGCTACACACATCGCAGGAGTGGTCATGACTTACTCATGTACTTTGGAT
TATTTAGTGTTATAAAATCCTGATTTATAAATTTTTTTTGTTAAAAAAGATAAAAGCCCCTTGCAATTGC
TTGGGGCTTTACCGTAATTTATGGGGTACAGATCTTCGATACTGACATATCGGCAATCGAAAGCATTAAG
GTTTGACGACCGCTAATGATTTCACCACAGGGGCTTAATGTACCTGTCTTAAATTCTAAGGTTTTAACTC
GCTTTGTCAAGCATAGACCCCAAAAATTTAGCCAATGTCTGTAACTCAATCTGTCCATGTGTGGGTGATG
AGGTACAGTGACGCTAGCACACATCGGAAAAACGCTATTACTAGGGGAACTGAACAGAGTAGCGGACGCA
ATGAGTAGTCATTTAATTGGCGGTTATGAGCGTGTTCAGGCGGTGCTATCAATCGTAATCATAACAGTGG
CAGCTTGATACAGTGATGTCATCCCTGATGCGAAAGCGACCGACCGACGGTACATCGAATGGGAATACTT
TAGGGTGATTTTTAAGAATCGCTCTAGGGTGAGTATTTCCCATTCAGCTCTGCTCCCTCCCTCTGGTACT
TTAATCAAAAGCACTACTAAACATATGTTTTTAAATAAAAAATATTGATATAGAGATAATATTAGTAAGA
ATAATTAAACAATTGAATATAGATAAATCATTGTTAAATAAAGATTAATTATTAAAATGAATGTATACTT
ATATATAAATCAATGATTTAAAATATTTGATAAAGAAAACTTTTCAAAAAAAATATAATTGAGATTGTGT
CATTTCGGTCAATTCTTAATATGTTCCACGCAAGTTTTAGCTATGGTGCTAAACAGAAATTTGCTGAAAA
AGAACTTTTCACTGAACTGGTTAAAATGTAAGCAGCCTGAGAGCCGCCAAAAATTTTAAAAACAAACCGC
CTTAATCATCTTCAAAAAATACCTCTAAAACCTCACCATTTGCGTTTTAAGACCCATATTTCATCCTGCC
CTTATGTTCCCATGCTGATAGCTATAAAGTGTCTGTAATCGCTTCCTATGACGTTCTAGGCTGTTGATAA
CTTTTGGAACAACGCAAAATGTTAAAATCCGATCATTTTTTAACCTAGTTATTTTCGTTACAGGGTAACT
TTGGTAGTATTATTTCAATATTTAGTTGTTACAGGATAACAAAATATATGTTACAGGGTAATTAATTTAG
CGTTACAGGATAACTATAGTTACAGGGTAACGTTAAATAGTTATCCTGTAATTTAAAAATAGTTGCAGGA
TAGCATAAATTTTTACAAATAAATTTTATAAAAAGTTATCCTGTAACTAAAAACAATGTTATCCTGTAAC
TATGATATACTATATGGGAGTTAAAGACATGAAAGACCCGAACGATCAGAAAACACAGGACATGCTAAAA
GAGCCGCCAAAAACCAATGCCGAACGACAAAAAGCATATCGTGAAAAACGCAAAAGCCTTGATAGTCAAC
GTTTGGAGGTGTTTATAGATAAGGGTGTGTCGGATATGCTTGCGGACATGGTGGGCGCAGCAGGGGAGAG
CCAAAAAGCCATTTTGACCGCATTGATTGAGAAAGAGTATAAGCGGCTGTATGCAGTGAAAAATAGCAAG
CTAAAAAAGTACATTGATTCAAAAAGTAATGCAGATAAAAAAGAAACCCTCGATTTATGAGGGTTTTTTA
TAACTACTAATGCCTATGAAAATAAGTGCTTATCATTTTCTCTAATGTACCCAATAAAATCGGGGTTTTG
TTCCACAAGTTTCTTGATGTCATTATCATGTTTCTTCAGTAAGTAAGCCCCGATCAGGATCTTGCGTTTT
GCATCGTCTGACCTTGCCTGTTTTTGCTCTCGACCTTTCACCACAGCGTCAGCTAGATCCTTTCTTGCCT
TTTCCTGACGTTCCAATTTTTCCTTTTCTTCATCGAGCATTTGACCCAATTCCATAGCTGTTTTTTTGAC
CATTTTTAATGCCTGTGTCTCAACCTATTTTCCGAAGTATGAACCATCATCAATGTGAAAAGTGTTCTAC
TTCAAAAACTCGACTTACATCAAGATCCGAGCGCAGCGAGCAAAATCAAAAAACAAAGTCAAAGCCTTAT
TGCTCTTGCTTTTGCTTTTAGCCTCGCAGAGTTCCCGAAGGGCGCACTTACGCAAAATTTTTGCTACGCC
AAATTTTGCAAGTACGGTCAGGGAAACCCCGACACCCCAACCGCCCAAAACTTGGGGCGGCTGTTAATAA
ACAGGTGATGAAAATGGCAATTTACCATTGTGAAATGCAGAACATTTCGAGGTCAGATGGTCGCTCAATC
GTGGCATGTGCAGCATACCGAGCAGGCGAAAAATTGTACTGTGATACGTACGGAAAAGAGCAGGACTACA
CCAAAAAAACAGGCATTGAATACACCCAAATTTTTGCCCCAACTGGGGCAAGTCCTGACATGTTAGATCG
TCAAACCCTATGGAATCGGGTAGAGCAATCCGAACTAAAAAAGAACGGTGACATCAAACAGGAGGCAAGA
TTAGCAAAGGAAGTAGAGATAGCATTGCCGCATGAACTGGATAAGACACAGCGTCAGGCAACTTGTTAAC
TGCAGTCCGGCAAAAAAGGGCAAGGTGTCACCACCCTGCCCTTTTTCTTTAAAACCGAAAAGATTACTTC
GCGTTATGCAGGCTTCCTCGCTCACTGACTCGCTGCGCTCGGTCGTTCGGCTGCGGCGAGCGGTATCAGC
TCACTCAAAGGCGGTAATACGGTTATCCACAGAATCAGGGGATAACGCAGGAAAGAACATGTGAGCAAAA
GGCCAGCAAAAGGCCAGGAACCGTAAAAAGGCCGCGTTGCTGGCGTTTTTCCACAGGCTCCGCCCCCCTG
ACGAGCATCACAAAAATCGACGCTCAAGTCAGAGGTGGCGAAACCCGACAGGACTATAAAGATACCAGGC
GTTTCCCCCTGGAAGCTCCCTCGTGCGCTCTCCTGTTCCGACCCTGCCGCTTACCGGATACCTGTCCGCC
TTTCTCCCTTCGGGAAGCGTGGCGCTTTCTCATAGCTCACGCTGTAGGTATCTCAGTTCGGTGTAGGTCG
TTCGCTCCAAGCTGGGCTGTGTGCACGAACCCCCCGTTCAGCCCGACCGCTGCGCCTTATCCGGTAACTA
TCGTCTTGAGTCCAACCCGGTAAGACACGACTTATCGCCACTGGCAGCAGCCACTGGTAACAGGATTAGC
AGAGCGAGGTATGTAGGCGGTGCTACAGAGTTCTTGAAGTGGTGGCCTAACTACGGCTACACTAGAAGAA
CAGTATTTGGTATCTGCGCTCTGCTGAAGCCAGTTACCTTCGGAAAAAGAGTTGGTAGCTCTTGATCCGG
CAAACAAACCACCGCTGGTAGCGGTGGTTTTTTTGTTTGCAAGCAGCAGATTACGCGCAGAAAAAAAGGA
TCTCAAGAAGATCCTTTGATCTTTTCTACGGGGTCTGACGCTCAGTGGAACGAAAACTCACGTTAAGGGA
TTTTGGTCATGAGATTATCAAAAAGGATCTTCACCTAGATCCTTTTAAATTAAAAATGAAGTTTTAAATC
AATCTAAAGTATATATGAGTAAACTTGGTCTGACAGCTCGAGGCTTGGATTCTCACCAATAAAAAACGCC
CGGCGGCAACCGAGCGTTCTGAACAAATCCAGATGGAGTTCTGAGGTCATTACTGGATCTATCAACAGGA
GTCCAAGCGAGCTCGATATTCTCGAGAAGCTGGGGATCCGTTTGATTTTTAATGGATAATGTGATATAAT
CTTTAAATACTGTAGAAAAGAGGAAGGAAATAATAAATGGCTAAAATGAGAATATCACCGGAATTGAAAA
AACTGATCGAAAAATACCGCTGCGTAAAAGATACGGAAGGAATGTCTCCTGCTAAGGTATATAAGCTGGT
GGGAGAAAATGAAAACCTATATTTAAAAATGACGGACAGCCGGTATAAAGGGACCACCTATGATGTGGAA
CGGGAAAAGGACATGATGCTATGGCTGGAAGGAAAGCTGCCTGTTCCAAAGGTCCTGCACTTTGAACGGC
ATGATGGCTGGAGCAATCTGCTCATGAGTGAGGCCGATGGCGTCCTTTGCTCGGAAGAGTATGAAGATGA
ACAAAGCCCTGAAAAGATTATCGAGCTGTATGCGGAGTGCATCAGGCTCTTTCACTCCATCGACATATCG
GATTGTCCCTATACGAATAGCTTAGACAGCCGCTTAGCCGAATTGGATTACTTACTGAATAACGATCTGG
CCGATGTGGATTGCGAAAACTGGGAAGAAGACACTCCATTTAAAGATCCGCGCGAGCTGTATGATTTTTT
AAAGACGGAAAAGCCCGAAGAGGAACTTGTCTTTTCCCACGGCGACCTGGGAGACAGCAACATCTTTGTG
AAAGATGGCAAAGTAAGTGGCTTTATTGATCTTGGGAGAAGCGGCAGGGCGGACAAGTGGTATGACATTG
CCTTCTGCGTCCGGTCGATCAGGGAGGATATCGGGGAAGAACAGTATGTCGAGCTATTTTTTGACTTACT
GGGGATCAAGCCTGATTGGGAGAAAATAAAATATTATATTTTACTGGATGAATTGTTTTAGGACGTCGCC
GGCGGCATCAAATAAAACGAAAGGCTCAGTCGAAAGACTGGGCCTTTCGTTTTATCTGTTGTTTGTCGGT
GAACGCTCTCCTGAGTAGGACAAATCCTCGAGAATATCAAATTACGCCCCGCCCTGCCACTCATCGCAGT
ACTGTTGTAATTCATTAAGCATTCTGCCGACATGGAAGCCATCACAAACGGCATGATGAACCTGAATCGC
CAGCGGCATCAGCACCTTGTCGCCTTGCGTATAATATTTGCCCATGGTGAAAACGGGGGCGAAGAAGTTG
TCCATATTGGCCACGTTTAAATCAAAACTGGTGAAACTCACCCAGGGATTGGCTGACACGAAAAACATAT
TCTCAATAAACCCTTTAGGGAAATAGGCCAGGTTTTCACCGTAACACGCCACATCTTGCGAATATATGTG
TAGAAACTGCCGGAAATCGTCGTGGTATTCACTCCAGAGCGATGAAAACGTTTCAGTTTGCTCATGGAAA
ACGGTGTAACAAGGGTGAACACTATCCCATATCACCAGCTCACCGTCTTTCATTGCCATACGAAATTCCG
GATGAGCATTCATCAGGCGGGCAAGAATGTGAATAAAGGCCGGATAAAACTTGTGCTTATTTTTCTTTAC
GGTCTTTAAAAAGGCCGTAATATCCAGCTGAACGGTCTGGTTATAGGTACATTGAGCAACTGACTGAAAT
GCCTCAAAATGTTCTTTACGATGCCATTGGGATATATCAACGGTGGTATATCCAGTGATTTTTTTCTCCA
TTTTAGCTTCCTTAGCTCCTGAAAATCTCGATAACTCAAAAAATACGCCCGGTAGTGATCTTATTTCATT
ATGGTGAAAGTTGGAACCTCTTACGTGCCCGATCAACTCGAGTGCCACCTGACGTCTAAGAAACCATTAT
TATCATGACATTAACCTATAAAAATAGGCGTATCACGAGGCAGAATTTCAGATAAAAAAAATCCTTAGCT
TTCGCTAAGGATGATTTCTGGAATTCGCGGCCGCTTCTAGA
Features (pLannotate 1.2.2; 16 found; start..end, strand, type, name):
     23..110     +  CDS            lacI (fragment): lac repressor; lacI; The lac repressor binds to the lac operator to inhibit transcription in E. coli. This inhibition can be relieved by adding lactose or isopropyl-β-D-thiogalactopyranoside (IPTG).
    123..144     +  protein_bind   CAP binding site: CAP binding activates transcription in the presence of cAMP. E. coli catabolite activator protein
    159..189     +  promoter       lac promoter: promoter for the E. coli lac operon
    197..213     +  protein_bind   lac operator: The lac repressor binds to the lac operator to inhibit transcription in E. coli. This inhibition can be relieved by adding lactose or isopropyl-β-D-thiogalactopyranoside (IPTG). lac repressor encoded by lacI
    249..923     +  CDS            mRFP1: mRFP1 is a basic (constitutively fluorescent) red fluorescent protein published in 2002, derived from Discosoma sp.. It is reported to be a somewhat slowly-maturing monomer with low acid sensitivity.
    971..1042    +  terminator     rrnB T1 terminator: transcription terminator T1 from the E. coli rrnB gene
   1058..1085    +  terminator     T7Te terminator: phage T7 early transcription terminator
   5046..5103    +  terminator     his operon terminator: This putative transcriptin terminator from the E. coli his operon has a 2-bp deletion introduced during synthesis. Its efficiency has not been determined.
   5298..5886    -  rep_origin     ori: high-copy-number ColE1/pMB1/pBR322/pUC origin of replication
   6069..6163    -  terminator     lambda t0 terminator: transcription terminator from phage lambda
   6267..7061    +  CDS            KanR: aminoglycoside phosphotransferase; aphA-3; confers resistance to kanamycin
   7079..7165    +  terminator     rrnB T1 terminator: Escherichia coli rrnB; transcription terminator T1 from the E. coli rrnB gene
   7185..7841    -  CDS            cat: CAT_ECOLX - Experimental evidence at protein level: Swiss-Prot protein existence level 1. This enzyme is an effector of chloramphenicol resistance in bacteria. From Escherichia coli. This protein is used as a marker in many commonly used cloning vectors, such as pACYC184.
   7842..7939    -  promoter       cat promoter: promoter of the E. coli cat gene encoding chloramphenicol acetyltransferase
   8025..8068    -  terminator     bacterial terminator: putative bacterial transcription terminator
   8071..1       +  misc_feature   BioBrick prefix (across the origin): BioBrick prefix for parts that do not start with "ATG"
