[The description below was written by a language model from this plasmid's Addgene catalogue record and pLannotate feature annotations shown in this document.]
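Description:
pMB2-C is an empty Level 2 MoClo (modular Golden Gate) acceptor plasmid adapted for use in Acinetobacter baumannii, built from the pTU2-C-RFP vector, which itself derives from the BioBrick plasmid pSB1C3. It is a bacterial expression and synthetic-biology vector of about 8.1 kb with no insert. In E. coli it replicates through a high-copy ColE1/pUC-type origin. According to the depositor, replication elements for Acinetobacter species were added at the PstI site, which would let it act as a shuttle vector. These elements are not annotated in the feature table. They may lie in the roughly 4 kb unannotated stretch between the mRFP1 cassette and the his operon terminator, but the record does not confirm this.

Selection is by kanamycin, through an aphA-3 aminoglycoside phosphotransferase cassette that the depositor placed in the EcoRV site. The annotation puts this cassette next to the original cat gene and its promoter. The cat annotation spans 657 nt, so it may be truncated or disrupted by the insertion, and only kanamycin is listed as the resistance.

The cloning position holds an mRFP1 dropout cassette. It consists of a lac promoter with its CAP binding site and lac operator, a lacI remnant upstream, the red fluorescent protein coding sequence, and the rrnB T1 and T7Te terminators. In MoClo vectors of this type, correct assembly replaces the reporter, so recombinant colonies can be told from red parental ones. That is consistent with mRFP1 being listed as the selectable marker. Further terminators (lambda t0, his operon, a putative bacterial terminator) insulate the backbone modules, and a BioBrick prefix remains from pSB1C3. The plasmid is intended for combining multiple transcription units into multigene constructs to study gene expression and regulation in A. baumannii.
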