Addgene plasmid #190124: pMB2-C
Purpose: (Empty Backbone) Level 2 MoClo plasmid for A. baumannii
Depositing lab: Veronica Godoy-Carter. Depositing organization: Northeastern University. Publication: AspFlex: Molecular Tools to Study Gene Expression and Regulation in Acinetobacter baumannii. Brychcy M, Kokodynski A, Lloyd D, Godoy VG. ACS Synth Biol. 2023 Aug 16. doi: 10.1021/acssynbio.3c00167. PubMed 37587063.
Backbone
  Vector backbone: pTU2-C-RFP / pSB1C3
  Backbone manufacturer: Paul Freemont Lab / iGem
  Vector type: Bacterial Expression, Synthetic Biology
  Selectable markers: mRFP1
Growth in bacteria
  Bacterial resistance: Kanamycin, 50 μg/mL
  Growth temperature: 37°C
  Growth strain: DH5alpha
  Copy number: High Copy
Gene/Insert
  Gene/Insert name: None
Terms and licenses: Academic/Nonprofit Terms; Industry Terms: Not Available to Industry
Depositor comments: Added replications elements for Acinetobacter species into the PstI site; Added Kanamycin resistance cassette into EcoRV site
How to cite: pMB2-C was a gift from Veronica Godoy-Carter (Addgene plasmid # 190124 ; http://n2t.net/addgene:190124 ; RRID:Addgene_190124)
